>Addgene plasmid #233110 | pUC57KAN-10XOLLAS | addgene full sequence | sequence record 465659 | Addgene NGS Result
TCGCGCGTTTCGGTGATGACGGTGAAAACCTCTGACACATGCAGCTCCCGGAGACGGTCACAGCTTGTCT
GTAAGCGGATGCCGGGAGCAGACAAGCCCGTCAGGGCGCGTCAGCGGGTGTTGGCGGGTGTCGGGGCTGG
CTTAACTATGCGGCATCAGAGCAGATTGTACTGAGAGTGCACCAGATGCGGTGTGAAATACCGCACAGAT
GCGTAAGGAGAAAATACCGCATCAGGCGCCATTCGCCATTCAGGCTGCGCAACTGTTGGGAAGGGCGATC
GGTGCGGGCCTCTTCGCTATTACGCCAGCTGGCGAAAGGGGGATGTGCTGCAAGGCGATTAAGTTGGGTA
ACGCCAGGGTTTTCCCAGTCACGACGTTGTAAAACGACGGCCAGTGAATTCAAAAGTCATACATACACAA
AAGGACACGCACCCACACAGACCCATCATAGAAACCAATTTGAAATTCTGAATCCTGCTTGACGCTCGTT
AATAAATGCCTGGAGCAGTTTTTAATGATTGCTGAGCTTCTGTCACTCATCCCGTAAAATGTGTTTCCGG
ATTTTTGCAGACTGTGTTCATGAACTGGACGGTCGCCGTGGAGAGCCATGTGGACTCGTCCTTCTTCTGG
GGCTATCTGGTGACGCAGATTCCCGGCGGCTTCATCGCCTCCAAGTTCCCGGCCAACAAGATATTCGGAC
TGTCCATCGTGAGCTCCGCCACGCTGCATCTCTTCGTGCCATTCGCCATGACCCTGATGCACGGTCATGT
GGTGATTTGCGTGAGGGTCCTGCAAGGACTCTTCGAGGTATGTAGCCCAACCAACCTAACAACTTGCCCA
ATTCGATTTTGCCACAGATCAAAGCCGGGGATTACGGCTGCGTGATGTTGCGAAAATGGGGAGGGTTAGA
TTTTGCTTTATGATAAAGCAAATATGTGAAATGGAAACATGTCCTAAGCCCTCAAAGGGATGGGGGTCCT
GGGAGGGCAGGAAAAAATAACAAAAGCATTTATTTTAATGCGATTTCTTTGTGCCAAGGACTGGGAAGTA
TGTCATTTTTCTTCGAATCGGAAGGGAGAGAATGATACTTTGTAAAAAGGATGTTTGTCTATTCGAGTTC
CGAAGTAACTATATTTTAGATATATATTTTTAATTTCACAAAGCACATTTTCTTAAGATACTATAACTGC
ATGAGACTAAGTGCAGAGTTTCATTAAGGAATAACTAATTCCCTAATGAAACTCGCGTCGCGCCACTTCA
ACGCTCGATGGGAGCGTCAGCGTCGCGCCACTTCAACGCTCGATGGGAGCGTCATTGGTGGGCGGGGTAA
CCGTCGAAATCAGTGTTTAGCCCGGGCAGCATTTTTTTCACTGCATTCTAGTTGTGGTTTGTCCAAACTC
ATCAATGTATCTTATCATGTCTGGATCCCAAACTCATCAATGTATCTTATCATGTCTGGATCGAGTTTCA
TTAAGGAATAACTAATTCCCTAATGAAACTCTTGGAATATAGGACAATATCCTAATTGACTTATTTAAAT
AATCCATTCCTGCAGGTGCCGTCCTACGATCCGCAGGGATACCAGCAGCAGGGCTCCGGCGGCTGGCGCG
CCCTTAAGCTCGAGGGCTCCGGCGGCAGCGGCTTCGCCAACGAGTTGGGCCCCCGCTTGATGGGCAAGGG
CGGATCTGGCAGTGGCTTTGCAAATGAGTTAGGTCCGCGTTTGATGGGTAAAGGCGGCTCCGGGAGCGGG
TTCGCGAACGAATTGGGCCCTCGCTTAATGGGCAAGGGTGGGTCAGGTAGTGGATTTGCTAATGAGTTAG
GACCCCGATTGATGGGAAAAGGAGGATCTGGCAGTGGTTTCGCCAACGAATTGGGGCCGCGGTTAATGGG
GAAGGGGGGTTCGGGAGTCGAGGGCTCCGGCGGCAGCGGCTTCGCCAACGAGTTGGGCCCCCGCTTGATG
GGCAAGGGCGGATCTGGCAGTGGCTTTGCAAATGAGTTAGGTCCGCGTTTGATGGGTAAAGGCGGCTCCG
GGAGCGGGTTCGCGAACGAATTGGGCCCTCGCTTAATGGGCAAGGGTGGGTCAGGTAGTGGATTTGCTAA
TGAGTTAGGACCCCGATTGATGGGAAAAGGAGGATCTGGCAGTGGTTTCGCCAACGAATTGGGGCCGCGG
TTAATGGGGAAGGGGGGTTCGGGAGTCGACGGATCCGCGGCCGCATAATGGGTTCGCGATAGGTCACTGA
TATATATCATAGCTTTTAGTTGTAGTCGGAAATCGTTTGACGTTTATTGTTTGTTCTCGGTGTGCCGTTA
AAGTTTTCCCCCCTTTTTCTCTCTATTTGTTGAGTTCCATCGATGGACGGATCCGTGGACCTTTCAGAAG
TATATAAATATATAACTAAAGAGTAACGAATTTGTCAGCGAATAAGGGGATTCCACATGCCACACTAACA
CAATGAAACTATGTACCTAACAGAGAAACTACATATGCATACACAGCAATACCGATAACCACTACCAATA
CCATTAGCCCACATAGACCCAAACTGGCCTAATCGATCTATAAAGCATATATAGTATATACTATTAGGGT
CTCGCTTACGCGAATTTCTATTTACAAGCTCCGAAATCGAAACTGCAACACAAGATAGGGAAAGAACTGG
AAATATATACTCAACACTTGTGTATATCATAAATCACATAATCCACACAAAGCCTATGATAATTATATTT
ATATCGGTATAATCGTATATACATATATAGCCAAAGATTGTTGTTGAACTGCGAACTGCAAGTTTTATTA
CCGTTGATGATATTATCTTCTGTGTAAAGAGAACATTTTAATCAAACCCAAGCAATTGTTGATGTTCGGC
ACGAATGATAACCATAAAAAGAACTAGCTAATCAAAAGTCATATGAATACTCTGTTAACTAATTACTGTT
TATGTTTGTTGATATTATTTAATTCATTGATATTAATGCACCGTATGCTTTTGTGTTTAACTAACATGAG
CAAGGCATGATGTAGGTACTAAAAATAATACTTAAGTAGATAGCCGTAGAAGCTTGGCTCGATCGAGCAT
GGTCATAGCTGTTTCCTGTGTGAAATTGTTATCCGCTCACAATTCCACACAACATACGAGCCGGAAGCAT
AAAGTGTAAAGCCTGGGGTGCCTAATGAGTGAGCTAACTCACATTAATTGCGTTGCGCTCACTGCCCGCT
TTCCAGTCGGGAAACCTGTCGTGCCAGCTGCATTAATGAATCGGCCAACGCGCGGGGAGAGGCGGTTTGC
GTATTGGGCGCTCTTCCGCTTCCTCGCTCACTGACTCGCTGCGCTCGGTCGTTCGGCTGCGGCGAGCGGT
ATCAGCTCACTCAAAGGCGGTAATACGGTTATCCACAGAATCAGGGGATAACGCAGGAAAGAACATGTGA
GCAAAAGGCCAGCAAAAGGCCAGGAACCGTAAAAAGGCCGCGTTGCTGGCGTTTTTCCATAGGCTCCGCC
CCCCTGACGAGCATCACAAAAATCGACGCTCAAGTCAGAGGTGGCGAAACCCGACAGGACTATAAAGATA
CCAGGCGTTTCCCCCTGGAAGCTCCCTCGTGCGCTCTCCTGTTCCGACCCTGCCGCTTACCGGATACCTG
TCCGCCTTTCTCCCTTCGGGAAGCGTGGCGCTTTCTCATAGCTCACGCTGTAGGTATCTCAGTTCGGTGT
AGGTCGTTCGCTCCAAGCTGGGCTGTGTGCACGAACCCCCCGTTCAGCCCGACCGCTGCGCCTTATCCGG
TAACTATCGTCTTGAGTCCAACCCGGTAAGACACGACTTATCGCCACTGGCAGCAGCCACTGGTAACAGG
ATTAGCAGAGCGAGGTATGTAGGCGGTGCTACAGAGTTCTTGAAGTGGTGGCCTAACTACGGCTACACTA
GAAGAACAGTATTTGGTATCTGCGCTCTGCTGAAGCCAGTTACCTTCGGAAAAAGAGTTGGTAGCTCTTG
ATCCGGCAAACAAACCACCGCTGGTAGCGGTGGTTTTTTTGTTTGCAAGCAGCAGATTACGCGCAGAAAA
AAAGGATCTCAAGAAGATCCTTTGATCTTTTCTACGGGGTCTGACGCTCAGTGGAACGAAAACTCACGTT
AAGGGATTTTGGTCATGAGATTATCAAAAAGGATCTTCACCTAGATCCTTTTAAATTAAAAATGAAGTTT
TAAATCAATCTAAAGTATATATGAGTAAACTTGGTCTGACAGTTAGAAAAACTCATCGAGCATCAAATGA
AACTGCAATTTATTCATATCAGGATTATCAATACCATATTTTTGAAAAAGCCGTTTCTGTAATGAAGGAG
AAAACTCACCGAGGCAGTTCCATAGGATGGCAAGATCCTGGTATCGGTCTGCGATTCCGACTCGTCCAAC
ATCAATACAACCTATTAATTTCCCCTCGTCAAAAATAAGGTTATCAAGTGAGAAATCACCATGAGTGACG
ACTGAATCCGGTGAGAATGGCAAAAGTTTATGCATTTCTTTCCAGACTTGTTCAACAGGCCAGCCATTAC
GCTCGTCATCAAAATCACTCGCATCAACCAAACCGTTATTCATTCGTGATTGCGCCTGAGCGAGACGAAA
TACGCGATCGCTGTTAAAAGGACAATTACAAACAGGAATCGAATGCAACCGGCGCAGGAACACTGCCAGC
GCATCAACAATATTTTCACCTGAATCAGGATATTCTTCTAATACCTGGAATGCTGTTTTCCCAGGGATCG
CAGTGGTGAGTAACCATGCATCATCAGGAGTACGGATAAAATGCTTGATGGTCGGAAGAGGCATAAATTC
CGTCAGCCAGTTTAGTCTGACCATCTCATCTGTAACATCATTGGCAACGCTACCTTTGCCATGTTTCAGA
AACAACTCTGGCGCATCGGGCTTCCCATACAATCGATAGATTGTCGCACCTGATTGCCCGACATTATCGC
GAGCCCATTTATACCCATATAAATCAGCATCCATGTTGGAATTTAATCGCGGCCTAGAGCAAGACGTTTC
CCGTTGAATATGGCTCATACTCTTCCTTTTTCAATATTATTGAAGCATTTATCAGGGTTATTGTCTCATG
AGCGGATACATATTTGAATGTATTTAGAAAAATAAACAAATAGGGGTTCCGCGCACATTTCCCCGAAAAG
TGCCACCTGACGTCTAAGAAACCATTATTATCATGACATTAACCTATAAAAATAAGCGTATCACGAGGCC
CTTTCGTC
Features (pLannotate 1.2.2; 15 found; start..end, strand, type, name):
    137..236     +  misc_feature   bom (fragment): basis of mobility region from pBR322
    242..399     -  CDS            lacZα (fragment): LacZα fragment of β-galactosidase; lacZ fragment
    565..807     +  CDS            Slc17a8 (fragment): VGLU3_RAT - Also known as Vglut3. Experimental evidence at protein level: Swiss-Prot protein existence level 1. Mediates the uptake of glutamate into synaptic vesicles at presynaptic nerve terminals of excitatory neural cells. May also mediate the transport of inorganic phosphate. From Rattus norvegicus (Rat).
   1358..1427    +  polyA_signal   SV40 poly(A) signal (fragment): SV40 polyadenylation signal
   1428..1462    +  polyA_signal   SV40 poly(A) signal (fragment): SV40 polyadenylation signal
   1637..1654    +  CDS            OLLAS tag (fragment): Escherichia coli OmpF Linker and mouse Langerin fusion sequence tag (Park et al., 2008)
   1925..1942    +  CDS            OLLAS tag (fragment): Escherichia coli OmpF Linker and mouse Langerin fusion sequence tag (Park et al., 2008)
   3106..3122    -  protein_bind   lac operator: The lac repressor binds to the lac operator to inhibit transcription in E. coli. This inhibition can be relieved by adding lactose or isopropyl-β-D-thiogalactopyranoside (IPTG). lac repressor encoded by lacI
   3130..3160    -  promoter       lac promoter: promoter for the E. coli lac operon
   3175..3196    -  protein_bind   CAP binding site: CAP binding activates transcription in the presence of cAMP. E. coli catabolite activator protein
   3209..3301    -  CDS            lacI (fragment): lac repressor; lacI; The lac repressor binds to the lac operator to inhibit transcription in E. coli. This inhibition can be relieved by adding lactose or isopropyl-β-D-thiogalactopyranoside (IPTG).
   3484..4072    -  rep_origin     ori: high-copy-number ColE1/pMB1/pBR322/pUC origin of replication
   4243..5058    -  CDS            KanR: aminoglycoside phosphotransferase; aph(3')-Ia; confers resistance to kanamycin in bacteria or G418 (Geneticin®) in eukaryotes
   5059..5163    -  promoter       AmpR promoter: bla
   5258..35      +  CDS            rop (fragment) (across the origin): Rop protein, which maintains plasmids at low copy number; rop
