[The description below was written by a language model from this plasmid's Addgene catalogue record and pLannotate feature annotations shown in this document.]
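Description:
pUC57KAN-10XOLLAS is a bacterial cloning plasmid built on the pUC57KAN backbone that serves as a source of a synthetic ten-copy multimer of the OLLAS epitope tag (a short peptide tag derived from an E. coli OmpF linker and mouse Langerin sequence, recognised by a specific monoclonal antibody). It replicates in E. coli from a high-copy ColE1/pUC-type origin and is selected with kanamycin through an aph(3')-Ia aminoglycoside phosphotransferase gene, which the annotation places downstream of the AmpR (bla) promoter. Remnants typical of pUC-family vectors are also present: a split lacZα fragment with the lac promoter, lac operator and CAP binding site flanking the insert region, plus small fragments of lacI, rop and the pBR322 bom region. The catalogue lists the vector type as unspecified, and no eukaryotic promoter is annotated, so the plasmid appears to be a storage or template construct rather than an expression vector.

The automated feature table of the 5,258 nt sequence detects only two short OLLAS fragments rather than ten full copies. This could reflect codon-varied repeats escaping the annotation tool, but the record does not confirm that. The insert region also contains elements the catalogue entry does not mention: a fragment matching the rat vesicular glutamate transporter Slc17a8 (VGLUT3), which may equally be a related transporter sequence, and two adjacent fragments of the SV40 polyadenylation signal upstream of the tag hits. These suggest the multimer sits within a larger synthetic cassette, but its design is not stated. The cloning sites are recorded as unknown. The stated purpose is simply to provide the 10X OLLAS multimer, presumably for subcloning into tagging constructs where multiple epitope copies increase detection sensitivity.
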