Addgene plasmid #233110: pUC57KAN-10XOLLAS
Purpose: 10X OLLAS tag multimer
Depositing lab: Steve Stowers. Depositing organization: Montana State University.
Backbone
  Vector backbone: pUC57KAN
  Vector type: Unspecified
Growth in bacteria
  Bacterial resistance: Kanamycin, 50 μg/mL
  Growth temperature: 37°C
  Growth strain: DH5alpha
  Copy number: High Copy
Gene/Insert
  Gene/Insert name: OLLAS tag
  Species: Synthetic
  Mutation: None
  Cloning method: Restriction Enzyme; 5′ cloning site Unknown (unknown if destroyed)
Terms and licenses: Academic/Nonprofit Terms; Industry Terms: Not Available to Industry
How to cite: pUC57KAN-10XOLLAS was a gift from Steve Stowers (Addgene plasmid # 233110 ; http://n2t.net/addgene:233110 ; RRID:Addgene_233110)
